Addgene plasmid #53334: NPHS-bio-His
Purpose: Expresses full-length Nephrin precursor ectodomain in mammalian cells. C-terminal rat Cd4d3+4 tag, biotinylation sequence and His tag.
Depositing lab: Gavin Wright. Depositing organization: Wellcome Sanger Institute. Publication: A human platelet receptor protein microarray identifies FcepsilonR1alpha as an activating PEAR1 ligand. Sun Y, Vandenbriele C, Kauskot A, Verhamme P, Hoylaerts MF, Wright GJ. Mol Cell Proteomics. 2015 Feb 23. pii: mcp.M114.046946. 10.1074/mcp.M114.046946 PubMed 25713122.
Backbone
  Vector backbone: pTT3
  Backbone manufacturer: Yves Durocher, NRC
  Backbone size w/o insert (bp): 6618
  Total vector size (bp): 9830
  Modifications to backbone: Rat CD4 d3+4, enzymatic biotinylation sequence, linker and His tag (CD4d3+4-BioLHis).
  Vector type: Mammalian Expression
Growth in bacteria
  Bacterial resistance: Ampicillin, 100 μg/mL
  Growth temperature: 37°C
  Growth strain: Top10
  Copy number: High Copy
Gene/Insert
  Gene/Insert name: NPHS (alt name: Nephrin precursor)
  Species: H. sapiens (human)
  Insert size (bp): 3212
  Entrez Gene: NPHS1 (a.k.a. CNF, NPHN, nephrin)
  Promoter: CMV
  Tag / fusion protein: rat CD4 d3+4 (C terminal on backbone); enzymatic biotinylation sequence (C terminal on backbone); His tag (C terminal on backbone)
  Cloning method: Restriction Enzyme; 5′ cloning site NotI (not destroyed); 3′ cloning site AscI (not destroyed)
  Sequencing primers: 5′ CMV-fwd
Resource information
  A portion of this plasmid was derived from a plasmid made by: Insert was chemically synthesised.
Terms and licenses: Academic/Nonprofit Terms; Industry Terms: Not Available to Industry
Depositor comments: Article ref 34
How to cite: NPHS-bio-His was a gift from Gavin Wright (Addgene plasmid # 53334 ; http://n2t.net/addgene:53334 ; RRID:Addgene_53334)
