[The description below was written by a language model from this plasmid's Addgene catalogue record and the feature table of its GenBank file.]
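Description:
NPHS-bio-His is a 9.8 kb mammalian expression plasmid built on a modified pTT3 backbone, designed to produce the entire ectodomain of human nephrin (NPHS1, annotated as the nephrin precursor) as a soluble recombinant protein. The roughly 3.2 kb insert was chemically synthesised and cloned between NotI and AscI sites, both retained. This places it in frame with a C-terminal cassette carried on the backbone: domains 3 and 4 of rat CD4, a peptide substrate for enzymatic biotinylation, a linker and a 6xHis tag. Transcription is driven by the human CMV immediate-early enhancer and promoter. A primer site annotated as lying in a synthetic intron sits upstream of the insert, followed by a Kozak consensus at the start of the coding region, and the transcript ends at a rabbit beta-globin polyadenylation signal just after the His tag. In E. coli the plasmid replicates from a high-copy ColE1/pUC-type origin and is selected with ampicillin through the bla gene. Remnants of the lac promoter/operator region are also present. The feature table does not annotate the nephrin or CD4 coding regions themselves, and leaves a stretch of more than 2 kb after the poly(A) signal unlabelled.

The tag combination serves complementary functions. The His tag allows metal-affinity purification, and the biotinylation sequence lets the protein be captured in an oriented manner on streptavidin-coated surfaces. The CD4 d3+4 domains provide a common tag shared across constructs of this design. The associated publication describes a human platelet receptor protein microarray used to find receptor–ligand pairs, so this construct likely belongs to an ectodomain library for extracellular interaction screening.
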