LOCUS       Exported 9830 bp ds-DNA circular SYN 12-MAY-2021
DEFINITION  Expresses full-length Nephrin precursor ectodomain in mammalian
            cells. C-terminal rat Cd4d3+4 tag, biotinylation sequence and His
            tag..
ACCESSION   .
VERSION     .
KEYWORDS    NPHS-bio-His
SOURCE      synthetic DNA construct
  ORGANISM  synthetic DNA construct
REFERENCE   1 (bases 1 to 9830)
  AUTHORS   Sun Y, Vandenbriele C, Kauskot A, Verhamme P, Hoylaerts MF, Wright
            GJ
  TITLE     A human platelet receptor protein microarray identifies
            FcepsilonR1alpha as an activating PEAR1 ligand.
  JOURNAL   Mol Cell Proteomics. 2015 Feb 23. pii: mcp.M114.046946.
  PUBMED    25713122
REFERENCE   2 (bases 1 to 9830)
  AUTHORS   .
  TITLE     Direct Submission
  JOURNAL   Exported May 12, 2021 from SnapGene Server 1.1.58
            http://www.snapgene.com
FEATURES             Location/Qualifiers
     source          1..9830
                     /organism="synthetic DNA construct"
                     /mol_type="other DNA"
     CDS             644..661
                     /codon_start=1
                     /product="6xHis affinity tag"
                     /label=6xHis
                     /translation="HHHHHH"
     polyA_signal    713..768
                     /label=-beta-globin poly(A) signal
                     /note="rabbit beta-globin polyadenylation signal (Gil and
                     Proudfoot, 1987)"
     primer_bind     complement(767..786)
                     /label=rbglobpA-R
                     /note="Rabbit beta-globin polyA, reverse primer. Also
                     called rb-glob-pA-term-R"
     primer_bind     complement(3004..3022)
                     /label=pBRforEco
                     /note="pBR322 vectors, upsteam of EcoRI site, forward
                     primer"
     promoter        3090..3194
                     /gene="bla"
                     /label=AmpR promoter
     CDS             3195..4055
                     /codon_start=1
                     /gene="bla"
                     /product="beta-lactamase"
                     /label=AmpR
                     /note="confers resistance to ampicillin, carbenicillin, and
                     related antibiotics"
                     /translation="MSIQHFRVALIPFFAAFCLPVFAHPETLVKVKDAEDQLGARVGYI
                     ELDLNSGKILESFRPEERFPMMSTFKVLLCGAVLSRVDAGQEQLGRRIHYSQNDLVEYS
                     PVTEKHLTDGMTVRELCSAAITMSDNTAANLLLTTIGGPKELTAFLHNMGDHVTRLDRW
                     EPELNEAIPNDERDTTMPAAMATTLRKLLTGELLTLASRQQLIDWMEADKVAGPLLRSA
                     LPAGWFIADKSGAGERGSRGIIAALGPDGKPSRIVVIYTTGSQATMDERNRQIAEIGAS
                     LIKHW"
     primer_bind     complement(3413..3432)
                     /label=Amp-R
                     /note="Ampicillin resistance gene, reverse primer"
     rep_origin      4226..4814
                     /direction=RIGHT
                     /label=ori
                     /note="high-copy-number ColE1/pMB1/pBR322/pUC origin of
                     replication"
     primer_bind     4715..4734
                     /label=pBR322ori-F
                     /note="pBR322 origin, forward primer"
     primer_bind     4968..4985
                     /label=L4440
                     /note="L4440 vector, forward primer"
     protein_bind    5102..5123
                     /label=CAP binding site
                     /bound_moiety="E. coli catabolite activator protein"
                     /note="CAP binding activates transcription in the presence
                     of cAMP."
     promoter        5138..5168
                     /label=lac promoter
                     /note="promoter for the E. coli lac operon"
     protein_bind    5176..5192
                     /label=lac operator
                     /bound_moiety="lac repressor encoded by lacI"
                     /note="The lac repressor binds to the lac operator to
                     inhibit transcription in E. coli. This inhibition can be
                     relieved by adding lactose or
                     isopropyl-beta-D-thiogalactopyranoside (IPTG)."
     primer_bind     5181..5203
                     /label=M13/pUC Reverse
                     /note="In lacZ gene"
     primer_bind     5200..5216
                     /label=M13 rev
                     /note="common sequencing primer, one of multiple similar
                     variants"
     primer_bind     5200..5216
                     /label=M13 Reverse
                     /note="In lacZ gene. Also called M13-rev"
     enhancer        5487..5866
                     /label=CMV enhancer
                     /note="human cytomegalovirus immediate early enhancer"
     promoter        5867..6070
                     /label=CMV promoter
                     /note="human cytomegalovirus (CMV) immediate early
                     promoter"
     primer_bind     6021..6041
                     /label=CMV-F
                     /note="Human CMV immediate early promoter, forward primer"
     primer_bind     6067..6091
                     /label=LNCX
                     /note="Human CMV promoter, forward primer"
     primer_bind     6572..6591
                     /label=pMT2-F
                     /note="Synthetic intron, forward primer"
     regulatory      6625..6634
                     /regulatory_class="other"
                     /note="vertebrate consensus sequence for strong initiation
                     of translation (Kozak, 1987)"
ORIGIN
        1 gtcgacctcc atcacggcct ataagagtga gggggagtca gcggagttct ccttcccact
       61 caaccttgga gaggaaagcc tgcagggaga gttgagatgg aaggcagaga aggctccttc
      121 ttcccagtcc tggatcacct tctccctaaa gaaccaaaag gtgtctgtgc agaagtctac
      181 tagcaacccc aagttccagc tgtccgaaac gctcccactc acccttcaga taccccaggt
      241 ctcccttcag tttgctggtt ctggcaacct gaccctgact ctggacagag ggatactgta
      301 tcaggaagtg aacctggtgg tgatgaaagt gactcagccc gacagcaaca ctttgacctg
      361 tgaggtgatg ggacccacct cacccaagat gagactgatc ttgaagcagg agaatcagga
      421 ggccagggtc tccaggcagg agaaagtgat tcaagtgcag gcccctgaag caggggtgtg
      481 gcaatgtcta ctgagtgaag gtgaagaggt caagatggac tccaagatcc aggttttatc
      541 caaagggttg aattccggca gcctgcacca catcctggac gcccagaaga tgctgtggaa
      601 ccacagggac aggaacctgc ctcctctggc ccctctgggc ccccaccacc atcaccacca
      661 ttgagtctag acacgtgatt aattaaggat cccccgacct cgacctctgg ctaataaagg
      721 aaatttattt tcattgcaat agtgtgttgg aattttttgt gtctctcact cggaaggaca
      781 tatgggaggg caaatcattt ggtcgagatc cctcggagat ctctagctag aggatcgatc
      841 cccgccccgg acgaactaaa cctgactacg acatctctgc cccttcttcg cggggcagtg
      901 catgtaatcc cttcagttgg ttggtacaac ttgccaactg ggccctgttc cacatgtgac
      961 acgggggggg accaaacaca aaggggttct ctgactgtag ttgacatcct tataaatgga
     1021 tgtgcacatt tgccaacact gagtggcttt catcctggag cagactttgc agtctgtgga
     1081 ctgcaacaca acattgcctt tatgtgtaac tcttggctga agctcttaca ccaatgctgg
     1141 gggacatgta cctcccaggg gcccaggaag actacgggag gctacaccaa cgtcaatcag
     1201 aggggcctgt gtagctaccg ataagcggac cctcaagagg gcattagcaa tagtgtttat
     1261 aaggccccct tgttaaccct aaacgggtag catatgcttc ccgggtagta gtatatacta
     1321 tccagactaa ccctaattca atagcatatg ttacccaacg ggaagcatat gctatcgaat
     1381 tagggttagt aaaagggtcc taaggaacag cgatatctcc caccccatga gctgtcacgg
     1441 ttttatttac atggggtcag gattccacga gggtagtgaa ccattttagt cacaagggca
     1501 gtggctgaag atcaaggagc gggcagtgaa ctctcctgaa tcttcgcctg cttcttcatt
     1561 ctccttcgtt tagctaatag aataactgct gagttgtgaa cagtaaggtg tatgtgaggt
     1621 gctcgaaaac aaggtttcag gtgacgcccc cagaataaaa tttggacggg gggttcagtg
     1681 gtggcattgt gctatgacac caatataacc ctcacaaacc ccttgggcaa taaatactag
     1741 tgtaggaatg aaacattctg aatatcttta acaatagaaa tccatggggt ggggacaagc
     1801 cgtaaagact ggatgtccat ctcacacgaa tttatggcta tgggcaacac ataatcctag
     1861 tgcaatatga tactggggtt attaagatgt gtcccaggca gggaccaaga caggtgaacc
     1921 atgttgttac actctatttg taacaagggg aaagagagtg gacgccgaca gcagcggact
     1981 ccactggttg tctctaacac ccccgaaaat taaacggggc tccacgccaa tggggcccat
     2041 aaacaaagac aagtggccac tctttttttt gaaattgtgg agtgggggca cgcgtcagcc
     2101 cccacacgcc gccctgcggt tttggactgt aaaataaggg tgtaataact tggctgattg
     2161 taaccccgct aaccactgcg gtcaaaccac ttgcccacaa aaccactaat ggcaccccgg
     2221 ggaatacctg cataagtagg tgggcgggcc aagatagggg cgcgattgct gcgatctgga
     2281 ggacaaatta cacacacttg cgcctgagcg ccaagcacag ggttgttggt cctcatattc
     2341 acgaggtcgc tgagagcacg gtgggctaat gttgccatgg gtagcatata ctacccaaat
     2401 atctggatag catatgctat cctaatctat atctgggtag cataggctat cctaatctat
     2461 atctgggtag catatgctat cctaatctat atctgggtag tatatgctat cctaatttat
     2521 atctgggtag cataggctat cctaatctat atctgggtag catatgctat cctaatctat
     2581 atctgggtag tatatgctat cctaatctgt atccgggtag catatgctat cctaatagag
     2641 attagggtag tatatgctat cctaatttat atctgggtag catatactac ccaaatatct
     2701 ggatagcata tgctatccta atctatatct gggtagcata tgctatccta atctatatct
     2761 gggtagcata ggctatccta atctatatct gggtagcata tgctatccta atctatatct
     2821 gggtagtata tgctatccta atttatatct gggtagcata ggctatccta atctatatct
     2881 gggtagcata tgctatccta atctatatct gggtagtata tgctatccta atctgtatcc
     2941 gggtagcata tgctatcctc atgataagct gtcaaacatg agaattttct tgaagacgaa
     3001 agggcctcgt gatacgccta tttttatagg ttaatgtcat gataataatg gtttcttaga
     3061 cgtcaggtgg cacttttcgg ggaaatgtgc gcggaacccc tatttgttta tttttctaaa
     3121 tacattcaaa tatgtatccg ctcatgagac aataaccctg ataaatgctt caataatatt
     3181 gaaaaaggaa gagtatgagt attcaacatt tccgtgtcgc ccttattccc ttttttgcgg
     3241 cattttgcct tcctgttttt gctcacccag aaacgctggt gaaagtaaaa gatgctgaag
     3301 atcagttggg tgcacgagtg ggttacatcg aactggatct caacagcggt aagatccttg
     3361 agagttttcg ccccgaagaa cgttttccaa tgatgagcac ttttaaagtt ctgctatgtg
     3421 gcgcggtatt atcccgtgtt gacgccgggc aagagcaact cggtcgccgc atacactatt
     3481 ctcagaatga cttggttgag tactcaccag tcacagaaaa gcatcttacg gatggcatga
     3541 cagtaagaga attatgcagt gctgccataa ccatgagtga taacactgcg gccaacttac
     3601 ttctgacaac gatcggagga ccgaaggagc taaccgcttt tttgcacaac atgggggatc
     3661 atgtaactcg ccttgatcgt tgggaaccgg agctgaatga agccatacca aacgacgagc
     3721 gtgacaccac gatgcctgca gcaatggcaa caacgttgcg caaactatta actggcgaac
     3781 tacttactct agcttcccgg caacaattaa tagactggat ggaggcggat aaagttgcag
     3841 gaccacttct gcgctcggcc cttccggctg gctggtttat tgctgataaa tctggagccg
     3901 gtgagcgtgg gtctcgcggt atcattgcag cactggggcc agatggtaag ccctcccgta
     3961 tcgtagttat ctacacgacg gggagtcagg caactatgga tgaacgaaat agacagatcg
     4021 ctgagatagg tgcctcactg attaagcatt ggtaactgtc agaccaagtt tactcatata
     4081 tactttagat tgatttaaaa cttcattttt aatttaaaag gatctaggtg aagatccttt
     4141 ttgataatct catgaccaaa atcccttaac gtgagttttc gttccactga gcgtcagacc
     4201 ccgtagaaaa gatcaaagga tcttcttgag atcctttttt tctgcgcgta atctgctgct
     4261 tgcaaacaaa aaaaccaccg ctaccagcgg tggtttgttt gccggatcaa gagctaccaa
     4321 ctctttttcc gaaggtaact ggcttcagca gagcgcagat accaaatact gttcttctag
     4381 tgtagccgta gttaggccac cacttcaaga actctgtagc accgcctaca tacctcgctc
     4441 tgctaatcct gttaccagtg gctgctgcca gtggcgataa gtcgtgtctt accgggttgg
     4501 actcaagacg atagttaccg gataaggcgc agcggtcggg ctgaacgggg ggttcgtgca
     4561 cacagcccag cttggagcga acgacctaca ccgaactgag atacctacag cgtgagctat
     4621 gagaaagcgc cacgcttccc gaagggagaa aggcggacag gtatccggta agcggcaggg
     4681 tcggaacagg agagcgcacg agggagcttc cagggggaaa cgcctggtat ctttatagtc
     4741 ctgtcgggtt tcgccacctc tgacttgagc gtcgattttt gtgatgctcg tcaggggggc
     4801 ggagcctatg gaaaaacgcc agcaacgcgg cctttttacg gttcctggcc ttttgctggc
     4861 cttttgctca catgttcttt cctgcgttat cccctgattc tgtggataac cgtattaccg
     4921 cctttgagtg agctgatacc gctcgccgca gccgaacgac cgagcgcagc gagtcagtga
     4981 gcgaggaagc ggaagagcgc ccaatacgca aaccgcctct ccccgcgcgt tggccgattc
     5041 attaatgcag ctggcacgac aggtttcccg actggaaagc gggcagtgag cgcaacgcaa
     5101 ttaatgtgag ttagctcact cattaggcac cccaggcttt acactttatg cttccggctc
     5161 gtatgttgtg tggaattgtg agcggataac aatttcacac aggaaacagc tatgaccatg
     5221 attacgccaa gctctagcta gaggtcgacc aattctcatg tttgacagct tatcatcgca
     5281 gatccgggca acgttgttgc cattgctgca ggcgcagaac tggtaggtat ggaagatcta
     5341 tacattgaat caatattggc aattagccat attagtcatt ggttatatag cataaatcaa
     5401 tattggctat tggccattgc atacgttgta tctatatcat aatatgtaca tttatattgg
     5461 ctcatgtcca atatgaccgc catgttgaca ttgattattg actagttatt aatagtaatc
     5521 aattacgggg tcattagttc atagcccata tatggagttc cgcgttacat aacttacggt
     5581 aaatggcccg cctggctgac cgcccaacga cccccgccca ttgacgtcaa taatgacgta
     5641 tgttcccata gtaacgccaa tagggacttt ccattgacgt caatgggtgg agtatttacg
     5701 gtaaactgcc cacttggcag tacatcaagt gtatcatatg ccaagtccgc cccctattga
     5761 cgtcaatgac ggtaaatggc ccgcctggca ttatgcccag tacatgacct tacgggactt
     5821 tcctacttgg cagtacatct acgtattagt catcgctatt accatggtga tgcggttttg
     5881 gcagtacacc aatgggcgtg gatagcggtt tgactcacgg ggatttccaa gtctccaccc
     5941 cattgacgtc aatgggagtt tgttttggca ccaaaatcaa cgggactttc caaaatgtcg
     6001 taataacccc gccccgttga cgcaaatggg cggtaggcgt gtacggtggg aggtctatat
     6061 aagcagagct cgtttagtga accgtcagat cctcactctc ttccgcatcg ctgtctgcga
     6121 gggccagctg ttgggctcgc ggttgaggac aaactcttcg cggtctttcc agtactcttg
     6181 gatcggaaac ccgtcggcct ccgaacggta ctccgccacc gagggacctg agcgagtccg
     6241 catcgaccgg atcggaaaac ctctcgagaa aggcgtctaa ccagtcacag tcgcaaggta
     6301 ggctgagcac cgtggcgggc ggcagcgggt ggcggtcggg gttgtttctg gcggaggtgc
     6361 tgctgatgat gtaattaaag taggcggtct tgagacggcg gatggtcgag gtgaggtgtg
     6421 gcaggcttga gatccagctg ttggggtgag tactccctct caaaagcggg cattacttct
     6481 gcgctaagat tgtcagtttc caaaaacgag gaggatttga tattcacctg gcccgatctg
     6541 gccatacact tgagtgacaa tgacatccac tttgcctttc tctccacagg tgtccactcc
     6601 caggtccaag tttaaactgc ggccgccacc atggccctgg gcaccacact gagagccagc
     6661 ctgctgctgc tgggcctgct gacagaagga ctggcacagc tggctatccc tgccagcgtg
     6721 cctagaggct tctgggccct gcctgagaac ctgacagtgg tggagggcgc cagcgtggag
     6781 ctgagatgcg gcgtgagcac acctggatct gccgtgcagt gggccaagga tggcctgctg
     6841 ctcggccccg atcccagaat ccccggcttc ccccggtaca gactggaagg cgaccccgcc
     6901 agaggcgagt tccatctgca catcgaggcc tgcgacctgt ctgacgacgc cgagtacgag
     6961 tgccaggtcg gcagatccga gatgggcccc gagctggtgt cccccagagt gatcctgagc
     7021 atcctggtgc cccccaagct gctgctcctg acccctgagg ccggcaccat ggtcacatgg
     7081 gtcgcaggcc aggaatacgt cgtcaactgc gtgagcggcg acgccaagcc tgcccccgac
     7141 atcaccatcc tgctgtccgg ccagaccatc agcgacatca gcgccaacgt gaacgagggc
     7201 agccagcaga aactgttcac cgtggaggcc accgccagag tgacccccag aagcagcgac
     7261 aaccggcagc tgctcgtgtg tgaagccagc agccctgccc tggaagcccc catcaaggcc
     7321 agcttcaccg tgaacgtgct gttcccccct ggccctcctg tgatcgagtg gcctggcctg
     7381 gatgaaggac acgtgcgggc tggccagagc ctggaactgc cttgtgtggc taggggaggt
     7441 aatcctctcg ccaccctgca gtggctgaag aacggccagc ctgtgtccac agcctggggc
     7501 acagagcata cccaggccgt ggccagatcc gtgctggtca tgaccgtgcg gcctgaggat
     7561 catggcgccc agctgtcctg cgaggcccac aatagcgtgt ccgccggcac ccaggaacac
     7621 ggcatcaccc tccaggtcac cttccccccc agcgccatca tcatcctggg cagcgccagc
     7681 cagaccgaga acaagaacgt gaccctgagc tgcgtgagca agtcatctcg gcccagagtg
     7741 ctgctgagat ggtggctggg gtggagacag ctgctgccca tggaagagac agtgatggac
     7801 ggcctgcacg gcggccacat cagcatgagc aacctgacct ttctggccag acgggaggac
     7861 aatggcctga ccctgacatg cgaggccttc tccgaggcct tcaccaaaga gacattcaag
     7921 aagtccctga tcctgaacgt gaagtacccc gcccagaagc tgtggatcga gggcccacct
     7981 gagggccaga agctgagagc cggcacaaga gtgcggctcg tgtgtctggc catcggcggc
     8041 aaccctgagc ccagcctgat gtggtacaag gacagccgga ccgtgaccga gagcagactg
     8101 ccccaggaaa gcagaagagt ccacctgggc tccgtggaga agtccggcag caccttcagc
     8161 cgggagctgg tgctggtcac cggccccagc gataaccagg ccaagttcac atgcaaggcc
     8221 ggacagctct ctgcctctac acagctggcc gtgcagttcc ctcccaccaa cgtgaccatc
     8281 ctggccaacg cctctgctct gaggcctggc gacgccctga acctgacctg tgtgtccgtg
     8341 agcagcaacc cccccgtgaa cctgtcctgg gacaaagagg gcgagaggct ggaaggtgtc
     8401 gccgctcctc ccagaagggc cccctttaag ggatctgccg ctgccagatc agtcctgctc
     8461 caggtgtcca gcagggacca cggccagaga gtgacctgta gagcccacag cgccgagctg
     8521 agagaaaccg tgtccagctt ctacagactg aatgtgctgt acaggcctga gttcctggga
     8581 gaacaggtgc tggtcgtgac agccgtggag cagggcgaag ctctgctgcc cgtgtccgtg
     8641 tctgccaatc ccgccccaga ggccttcaac tggaccttcc ggggctacag actgtctcct
     8701 gccggcggac ccagacacag aatcctgagc agcggagccc tgcacctgtg gaacgtgacc
     8761 agagccgacg acggcctgta ccagctgcac tgccagaata gcgagggcac cgctgaagcc
     8821 agactgagac tggacgtgca ctacgccccc accatcagag ccctgcagga ccccaccgaa
     8881 gtgaatgtgg gcggctctgt ggacatcgtg tgcaccgtgg acgccaaccc catcctgccc
     8941 ggcatgttca actgggagcg gctgggcgag gacgaggaag atcagtccct ggacgacatg
     9001 gaaaagatca gcagaggccc caccggcaga ctgagaatcc accacgccaa gctggctcag
     9061 gctggcgcct accagtgcat cgtggacaac ggcgtggccc ctcctgctcg gagactgctg
     9121 cggctggtcg tgcgattcgc acctcaggtg gagcacccca cccctctgac aaaagtggcc
     9181 gctgccggcg atagcacaag cagcgccaca ctgcactgcc gcgctagagg cgtgcccaac
     9241 atcgtgttta cctggaccaa gaacggcgtg ccactcgatc tgcaggatcc ccggtacacc
     9301 gagcacacat accaccaggg cggcgtgcac agctctctgc tgacaatcgc caacgtgtct
     9361 gccgcccagg actacgccct gttcacctgt accgccacaa acgccctggg ctctgaccag
     9421 accaacatcc agctggtgtc tatcagcaga cccgaccccc ctagcggcct gaaggtggtg
     9481 tccctgaccc ctcacagcgt gggcctggaa tggaagcctg gcttcgacgg cggcctgccc
     9541 cagcggttct gcatcagata cgaggccctg gggacccctg gcttccacta cgtggacgtg
     9601 gtgcctcccc aggccaccac ctttaccctg accggcctgc agcccagcac cagatacaga
     9661 gtgtggctgc tcgccagcaa tgccctgggc gatagcggcc tggccgataa gggcacccag
     9721 ctgcccatca ccacacctgg cctgcaccag cctagcggcg agccagagga ccagctgcct
     9781 accgagcctc ctagcggccc ttctggcctg cctctgctgc ctggcgcgcc
//
