>Addgene plasmid #53334 | NPHS-bio-His | addgene partial sequence | sequence record 93977 | pMT2-F 5'-TTGCCTTTCTCTCCACAGGT-3'
GCGGCCGCCACCATGGCCCTGGGCACCACACTGAGAGCCAGCCTGCTGCTGCTGGGCCTGCTGACAGAAG
GACTGGCACAGCTGGCTATCCCTGCCAGCGTGCCTAGAGGCTTCTGGGCCCTGCCTGAGAACCTGACAGT
GGTGGAGGGCGCCAGCGTGGAGCTGAGATGCGGCGTGAGCACACCTGGATCTGCCGTGCAGTGGGCCAAG
GATGGCCTGCTGCTCGGCCCCGATCCCAGAATCCCCGGCTTCCCCCGGTACAGACTGGAAGGCGACCCCG
CCAGAGGCGAGTTCCATCTGCACATCGAGGCCTGCGACCTGTCTGACGACGCCGAGTACGAGTGCCAGGT
CGGCAGATCCGAGATGGGCCCCGAGCTGGTGTCCCCCAGAGTGATCCTGAGCATCCTGGTGCCCCCCAAG
CTGCTGCTCCTGACCCCTGAGGCCGGCACCATGGTCACATGGGTCGCAGGCCAGGAATACGTCGTCAACT
GCGTGAGCGGCGACGCCAAGCCTGCCCCCGACATCACCATCCTGCTGTCCGGCCAGACCATCAGCGACAT
CAGCGCCAACGTGAACGAGGGCAGCCAGCAGAAACTGTTCACCGTGGAGGCCACCGCCAGAGTGACCCCC
AGAAGCAGCGACAACCGGCAGCTGCTCGTGTGTGAAGCCAGCAGCCCTGCCCTGGAAGCCCCCATCAAGG
CCAGCTTCACCGTGAACGTGCTGTTCCCCCCTGGCCCTCCTGTGATCGAGTGGCCTGGCCTGGATGAAGG
ACACGTGCGGGCTGGCCAGAGCCTGGAACTGCCTTGTGTGGCTAGGGGAGGTAATCCTCTCGCCACCCTG
CAGTGGCTGAAGAACGGCCAGCCTGTGTCCACAGCCTGG
