>Addgene plasmid #53334 | NPHS-bio-His | addgene partial sequence | sequence record 94109 | rb_glob_PA_term-R 5'-CCCATATGTCCTTCCGAGTG-3'
AATAAATTTCCTTTATTAGCCAGAGGTCGAGGTCGGGGGATCCTTAATTAATCACGTGTCTAGACTCAAT
GGTGGTGATGGTGGTGGGGGCCCAGAGGGGCCAGAGGAGGCAGGTTCCTGTCCCTGTGGTTCCACAGCAT
CTTCTGGGCGTCCAGGATGTGGTGCAGGCTGCCGGAATTCAACCCTTTGGATAAAACCTGGATCTTGGAG
TCCATCTTGACCTCTTCACCTTCACTCAGTAGACATTGCCACACCCCTGCTTCAGGGGCCTGCACTTGAA
TCACTTTCTCCTGCCTGGAGACCCTGGCCTCCTGATTCTCCTGCTTCAAGATCAGTCTCATCTTGGGTGA
GGTGGGTCCCATCACCTCACAGGTCAAAGTGTTGCTGTCGGGCTGAGTCACTTTCATCACCACCAGGTTC
ACTTCCTGATACAGTATCCCTCTGTCCAGAGTCAGGGTCAGGTTGCCAGAACCAGCAAACTGAAGGGAGA
CCTGGGGTATCTGAAGGGTGAGTGGGAGCGTTTCGGACAGCTGGAACTTGGGGTTGCTAGTAGACTTCTG
CACAGACACCTTTTGGTTCTTTAGGGAGAAGGTGATCCAGGACTGGGAAGAAGGAGCCTTCTCTGCCTTC
CATCTCAACTCTCCCTGCAGGCTTTCCTCTCCAAGGTTGAGTGGGAAGGAGAACTCCGCTGACTCCCCCT
CACTCTTATAGGCCGTGATGGAGGTCGACGGCGCGCCAGGCAGCAGAGGCAGGCCAGAAGGGCCGCTAGG
AGGCTCGGTAGGCAGCTGGTCCTCTGGCTCGCCGCTAGGCTGGTGCAGGCCAGGTGTGGTGATGGGCAGC
TGGGTGCCCTTATCGGC
